>Addgene plasmid #82703 | pJEP13-AAV-H1/TO-L-sgRNA(Tet2)-CMV-TetR-P2A-eGFP-KASH-pA | depositor full sequence | sequence record 158053 | Full Sequence
CCTGCAGGCAGCTGCGCGCTCGCTCGCTCACTGAGGCCGCCCGGGCAAAGCCCGGGCGTCGGGCGACCTT
TGGTCGCCCGGCCTCAGTGAGCGAGCGAGCGCGCAGAGAGGGAGTGGCCAACTCCATCACTAGGGGTTCC
TGCGGCCGCACGCGTGAATTCGAACGCTGACGTCATCAACCCGCTCCAAGGAATCGCGGGCCCAGTGTCA
CTAGGCGGGAACACCCAGCGCGCGTGCGCCCTGGCAGGAAGATGGCTGTGAGGGACAGGGGAGTGGCGCC
CTGCAATATTTGCATGTCGCTATGTGTTCTGGGAAATCACCATAAACGTGAAATCCCTATCAGTGATAGA
GACTTATAAGTTCCCTATCAGTGATAGAGACACCGAAAGTGCCAACAGATATCCGTTTTAGAGCTAGAAA
TAGCAAGTTAAAATAAGGCTAGTCCGTTATCAACTTGAAAAAGTGGCACCGAGTCGGTGCTTTTTTACCG
GTCCATGGACTAGTTCTAGAGTCCGTTACATAACTTACGGTAAATGGCCCGCCTGGCTGACCGCCCAACG
ACCCCCGCCCATTGACGTCAATAATGACGTATGTTCCCATAGTAACGCCAATAGGGACTTTCCATTGACG
TCAATGGGTGGAGTATTTACGGTAAACTGCCCACTTGGCAGTACATCAAGTGTATCATATGCCAAGTACG
CCCCCTATTGACGTCAATGACGGTAAATGGCCCGCCTGGCATTATGCCCAGTACATGACCTTATGGGACT
TTCCTACTTGGCAGTACATCTACGTATTAGTCATCGCTATTACCATGGTGATGCGGTTTTGGCAGTACAT
CAATGGGCGTGAATAGCGGTTTGACTCACGGGGATTTCCAAGTCTCCACCCCATTGACGTCAATGGGAGT
TTGTTTTGGCACCAAAATCAACGGGACTTTCCAAAATGTCGTAACAACTCCGCCCCATTGACGCAAATGG
GCGGTAGGCGTGTACGGTGGGAGGTCTATATAAGCAGAGCTCGTTTAGTGAACCGTCAGATCGCCTGGAG
ACGCCATCCACGCTGTTTTGACCTCCATAGAAGACACCGGGACCGATCCAGCCTCCGCGGCCGGGAACGG
TGCATTGGAACGCTGCAGGAATTGATCCGCGGCCGCACCGGTACCATGATGTCCAGATTAGATAAAAGTA
AAGTGATTAACAGCGCATTAGAGCTGCTTAATGAGGTCGGAATCGAAGGTTTAACAACCCGTAAACTCGC
CCAGAAGCTAGGTGTAGAGCAGCCTACATTGTATTGGCATGTAAAAAATAAGCGGGCTTTGCTCGACGCC
TTAGCCATTGAGATGTTAGATAGGCACCATACTCACTTTTGCCCTTTAGAAGGGGAAAGCTGGCAAGATT
TTTTACGTAATAACGCTAAAAGTTTTAGATGTGCTTTACTAAGTCATCGCGATGGAGCAAAAGTACATTT
AGGTACACGGCCTACAGAAAAACAGTATGAAACTCTCGAAAATCAATTAGCCTTTTTATGCCAACAAGGT
TTTTCACTAGAGAATGCATTATATGCACTCAGCGCTGTGGGGCATTTTACTTTAGGTTGCGTATTGGAAG
ATCAAGAGCATCAAGTCGCTAAAGAAGAAAGGGAAACACCTACTACTGATAGTATGCCGCCATTATTACG
ACAAGCTATCGAATTATTTGATCACCAAGGTGCAGAGCCAGCCTTCTTATTCGGCCTTGAATTGATCATA
TGCGGATTAGAAAAACAACTTAAATGTGAAAGTGGGTCCGCGGCTAGCGGCAGTGGAGAGGGCAGAGGAA
GTCTGCTAACATGCGGTGACGTCGAGGAGAATCCTGGCCCAGTGAGCAAGGGCGAGGAGCTGTTCACCGG
GGTGGTGCCCATCCTGGTCGAGCTGGACGGCGACGTAAACGGCCACAAGTTCAGCGTGTCCGGCGAGGGC
GAGGGCGATGCCACCTACGGCAAGCTGACCCTGAAGTTCATCTGCACCACCGGCAAGCTGCCCGTGCCCT
GGCCCACCCTCGTGACCACCCTGACCTACGGCGTGCAGTGCTTCAGCCGCTACCCCGACCACATGAAGCA
GCACGACTTCTTCAAGTCCGCCATGCCCGAAGGCTACGTCCAGGAGCGCACCATCTTCTTCAAGGACGAC
GGCAACTACAAGACCCGCGCCGAGGTGAAGTTCGAGGGCGACACCCTGGTGAACCGCATCGAGCTGAAGG
GCATCGACTTCAAGGAGGACGGCAACATCCTGGGGCACAAGCTGGAGTACAACTACAACAGCCACAACGT
CTATATCATGGCCGACAAGCAGAAGAACGGCATCAAGGTGAACTTCAAGATCCGCCACAACATCGAGGAC
GGCAGCGTGCAGCTCGCCGACCACTACCAGCAGAACACCCCCATCGGCGACGGCCCCGTGCTGCTGCCCG
ACAACCACTACCTGAGCACCCAGTCCGCCCTGAGCAAAGACCCCAACGAGAAGCGCGATCACATGGTCCT
GCTGGAGTTCGTGACCGCCGCCGGGATCACTCTCGGCATGGACGAGCTGTACAAGTCCGGACTCAGATCT
CGAGAGGAGGAGGAGGAGACAGACAGCAGGATGCCCCACCTCGACAGCCCCGGCAGCTCCCAGCCGAGAC
GCTCCTTCCTCTCAAGGGTGATCAGGGCAGCGCTACCGTTGCAGCTGCTTCTGCTGCTGCTGCTGCTCCT
GGCCTGCCTGCTACCTGCCTCTGAAGATGACTACAGCTGCACCCAGGCCAACAACTTTGCCCGATCCTTC
TACCCCATGCTGCGGTACACCAACGGGCCACCTCCCACCTAGGAATTCGATATCAAGCTTATCGATAATC
AACCTCTGGATTACAAAATTTGTGAAAGATTGACTGGTATTCTTAACTATGTTGCTCCTTTTACGCTATG
TGGATACGCTGCTTTAATGCCTTTGTATCATGCTATTGCTTCCCGTATGGCTTTCATTTTCTCCTCCTTG
TATAAATCCTGGTTGCTGTCTCTTTATGAGGAGTTGTGGCCCGTTGTCAGGCAACGTGGCGTGGTGTGCA
CTGTGTTTGCTGACGCAACCCCCACTGGTTGGGGCATTGCCACCACCTGTCAGCTCCTTTCCGGGACTTT
CGCTTTCCCCCTCCCTATTGCCACGGCGGAACTCATCGCCGCCTGCCTTGCCCGCTGCTGGACAGGGGCT
CGGCTGTTGGGCACTGACAATTCCGTGGTGTTGTCGGGGAAATCATCGTCCTTTCCTTGGCTGCTCGCCT
GTGTTGCCACCTGGATTCTGCGCGGGACGTCCTTCTGCTACGTCCCTTCGGCCCTCAATCCAGCGGACCT
TCCTTCCCGCGGCCTGCTGCCGGCTCTGCGGCCTCTTCCGCGTCTTCGCCTTCGCCCTCAGACGAGTCGG
ATCTCCCTTTGGGCCGCCTCCCCGCATCGATACCGAGCGCTAATAAAAGATCTTTATTTTCATTAGATCT
GTGTGTTGGTTTTTTGTGTCACGTGCGGACCGAGCGGCCGCAGGAACCCCTAGTGATGGAGTTGGCCACT
CCCTCTCTGCGCGCTCGCTCGCTCACTGAGGCCGGGCGACCAAAGGTCGCCCGACGCCCGGGCTTTGCCC
GGGCGGCCTCAGTGAGCGAGCGAGCGCGCAGCTGCCTGCAGGGGCGCCTGATGCGGTATTTTCTCCTTAC
GCATCTGTGCGGTATTTCACACCGCATA
[142 nt withheld, positions 3739-3880]
C
[141 nt withheld, positions 3882-4022]
CCTTTGACGTTGGAGTCCACGTTCTTT
[37 nt withheld, positions 4050-4086]
ACCCTATCTCGGGCTATTCTTTTGATTTATAAGGGATTTTGCCGATTTCGGCCTATTGGTTAAAAAATGA
GCTGATTTAACAAAAATTTAACGCGAATTTTAACAAAATATTAACGTTTACAATTTTATGGTGCACTCTC
AGTACAATCTGCTCTGATGCCGCATAGTTAAGCCAGCCCCGACACCCGCCAACACCCGCTGACGCGCCCT
GACGGGCTTGTCTGCTCCCGGCATCCGCTTACAGACAAGCTGTGACCGTCTCCGGGAGCTGCATGTGTCA
GAGGTTTTCACCGTCATCACCGAAACGCGCGAGACGAAAGGGCCTCGTGATACGCCTATTTTTATAGGTT
AATGTCATGATAATAATGGTTTCTTAGACGTCAGGTGGCACTTTTCGGGGAAATGTGCGCGGAACCCCTA
TTTGTTTATTTTTCTAAATACATTCAAATATGTATCCGCTCATGAGACAATAACCCTGATAAATGCTTCA
ATAATATTGAAAAAGGAAGAGTATGAGTATTCAACATTTCCGTGTCGCCCTTATTCCCTTTTTTGCGGCA
TTTTGCCTTCCTGTTTTTGCTCACCCAGAAACGCTGGTGAAAGTAAAAGATGCTGAAGATCAGTTGGGTG
CACGAGTGGGTTACATCGAACTGGATCTCAACAGCGGTAAGATCCTTGAGAGTTTTCGCCCCGAAGAACG
TTTTCCAATGATGAGCACTTTTAAAGTTCTGCTATGTGGCGCGGTATTATCCCGTATTGACGCCGGGCAA
GAGCAACTCGGTCGCCGCATACACTATTCTCAGAATGACTTGGTTGAGTACTCACCAGTCACAGAAAAGC
ATCTTACGGATGGCATGACAGTAAGAGAATTATGCAGTGCTGCCATAACCATGAGTGATAACACTGCGGC
CAACTTACTTCTGACAACGATCGGAGGACCGAAGGAGCTAACCGCTTTTTTGCACAACATGGGGGATCAT
GTAACTCGCCTTGATCGTTGGGAACCGGAGCTGAATGAAGCCATACCAAACGACGAGCGTGACACCACGA
TGCCTGTAGCAATGGCAACAACGTTGCGCAAACTATTAACTGGCGAACTACTTACTCTAGCTTCCCGGCA
ACAATTAATAGACTGGATGGAGGCGGATAAAGTTGCAGGACCACTTCTGCGCTCGGCCCTTCCGGCTGGC
TGGTTTATTGCTGATAAATCTGGAGCCGGTGAGCGTGGGTCTCGCGGTATCATTGCAGCACTGGGGCCAG
ATGGTAAGCCCTCCCGTATCGTAGTTATCTACACGACGGGGAGTCAGGCAACTATGGATGAACGAAATAG
ACAGATCGCTGAGATAGGTGCCTCACTGATTAAGCATTGGTAACTGTCAGACCAAGTTTACTCATATATA
CTTTAGATTGATTTAAAACTTCATTTTTAATTTAAAAGGATCTAGGTGAAGATCCTTTTTGATAATCTCA
TGACCAAAATCCCTTAACGTGAGTTTTCGTTCCACTGAGCGTCAGACCCCGTAGAAAAGATCAAAGGATC
TTCTTGAGATCCTTTTTTTCTGCGCGTAATCTGCTGCTTGCAAACAAAAAAACCACCGCTACCAGCGGTG
GTTTGTTTGCCGGATCAAGAGCTACCAACTCTTTTTCCGAAGGTAACTGGCTTCAGCAGAGCGCAGATAC
CAAATACTGTCCTTCTAGTGTAGCCGTAGTTAGGCCACCACTTCAAGAACTCTGTAGCACCGCCTACATA
CCTCGCTCTGCTAATCCTGTTACCAGTGGCTGCTGCCAGTGGCGATAAGTCGTGTCTTACCGGGTTGGAC
TCAAGACGATAGTTACCGGATAAGGCGCAGCGGTCGGGCTGAACGGGGGGTTCGTGCACACAGCCCAGCT
TGGAGCGAACGACCTACACCGAACTGAGATACCTACAGCGTGAGCTATGAGAAAGCGCCACGCTTCCCGA
AGGGAGAAAGGCGGACAGGTATCCGGTAAGCGGCAGGGTCGGAACAGGAGAGCGCACGAGGGAGCTTCCA
GGGGGAAACGCCTGGTATCTTTATAGTCCTGTCGGGTTTCGCCACCTCTGACTTGAGCGTCGATTTTTGT
GATGCTCGTCAGGGGGGCGGAGCCTATGGAAAAACGCCAGCAACGCGGCCTTTTTACGGTTCCTGGCCTT
TTGCTGGCCTTTTGCTCACATGT
Features (pLannotate 1.2.2; 20 found; start..end, strand, type, name):
      1..141     -  repeat_region  AAV2 ITR: inverted terminal repeat of adeno-associated virus serotype 2 inverted
    286..380     +  promoter       H1-2O2 promoter: doxycycline-inducible variant of the human H1 RNA promoter (Henriksen et al., 2007)
    405..480     +  misc_RNA       gRNA scaffold: guide RNA scaffold for the Streptococcus pyogenes CRISPR/Cas9 system
    514..817     +  enhancer       CMV enhancer: human cytomegalovirus immediate early enhancer
    890..907     -  promoter       CMV promoter (fragment): human cytomegalovirus (CMV) immediate early promoter
    970..1021    +  promoter       CMVd2 promoter: truncated human cytomegalovirus (CMV) immediate early promoter that yields moderately reduced expression relative to the full-length promoter
   1169..1789    +  CDS            tetR: TETR2_ECOLX - Experimental evidence at protein level: Swiss-Prot protein existence level 1. TetR is the repressor of the tetracycline resistance element; its N-terminal region forms a helix-turn-helix structure and binds DNA. Binding of tetracycline to TetR reduces the repressor affinity for the tetracycline resistance gene (tetA) promoter operator sites. From Escherichia coli.
   1862..2575    +  CDS            EGFP: EGFP is a basic (constitutively fluorescent) green fluorescent protein published in 1996, derived from Aequorea victoria. It is reported to be a rapidly-maturing weak dimer with moderate acid sensitivity.
   2567..2839    +  CDS            SYNE3 (fragment): SYNE3_HUMAN - Also known as C14orf139 From Homo sapiens (Human).
   2841..2867    +  misc_feature   MCS (fragment): pBluescript multiple cloning site
   2867..3455    +  misc_feature   WPRE: woodchuck hepatitis virus posttranscriptional regulatory element
   3472..3519    +  polyA_signal   poly(A) signal: synthetic polyadenylation signal
   3542..3682    +  repeat_region  AAV2 ITR: inverted terminal repeat of adeno-associated virus serotype 2 inverted
   3687..3738    -  misc_feature   bom (fragment): basis of mobility region from pBR322
   3757..4137    +  rep_origin     M13 ori (sequence partly withheld): M13 bacteriophage origin of replication; arrow indicates direction of (+) strand synthesis
   4213..4262    -  misc_feature   bom (fragment): basis of mobility region from pBR322
   4364..4399    -  CDS            rop (fragment): Rop protein, which maintains plasmids at low copy number; rop
   4494..4598    +  promoter       AmpR promoter: bla
   4599..5459    +  CDS            AmpR: β-lactamase; bla; confers resistance to ampicillin, carbenicillin, and related antibiotics
   5630..6218    +  rep_origin     ori: high-copy-number ColE1/pMB1/pBR322/pUC origin of replication
