[The description below was written by a language model from this plasmid's Addgene catalogue record and pLannotate feature annotations shown in this document.]
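Description:
pJEP13-AAV-H1/TO-L-sgRNA(Tet2)-CMV-TetR-P2A-eGFP-KASH-pA is a 6,279-nt AAV transfer plasmid for mammalian CRISPR work, designed to give doxycycline-dependent expression of a guide RNA. Two AAV2 inverted terminal repeats flank the payload, allowing it to be packaged into recombinant AAV particles. The plasmid backbone outside the ITRs carries a high-copy ColE1/pUC-type origin, an M13 phage origin and a β-lactamase gene for ampicillin selection in bacteria. The record lists a recombination-deficient growth strain, a common choice for maintaining repeat-containing ITR plasmids.

Two expression units sit between the ITRs. The first is a full-length H1/TO promoter, a human H1 Pol III promoter modified with Tet operator sites. It drives a sgRNA made up of a spacer targeting exon 3 of the mouse Tet2 locus and a scaffold compatible with Streptococcus pyogenes Cas9. The second unit uses the CMV enhancer/promoter to express TetR linked through a P2A self-cleaving peptide to EGFP fused to a KASH domain. The feature table annotates the KASH domain as a nesprin (SYNE3) fragment; such domains anchor the reporter at the nuclear envelope. A WPRE and a short synthetic poly(A) signal follow this unit.

In the absence of doxycycline, TetR binds the operators and represses sgRNA transcription. Doxycycline releases the repressor and permits guide expression, while nuclear-envelope GFP marks transduced cells. The construct does not encode Cas9, so SpCas9 must be supplied separately. It is intended for inducible genome editing of Tet2 in vitro and in vivo.
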