Addgene plasmid #82703: pJEP13-AAV-H1/TO-L-sgRNA(Tet2)-CMV-TetR-P2A-eGFP-KASH-pA
Purpose: AAV backbone with a full length H1/TO promoter driving expression of a sgRNA that targets exon 3 of the mouse Tet2 locus. TracrRNA compatible with SpCas9. gRNA transcription is doxycycline dependent.
Depositing lab: Jonathan Ploski. Depositing organization: University of Texas at Dallas. Publication: The Development of a Viral Mediated CRISPR/Cas9 System with Doxycycline Dependent gRNA Expression for Inducible In vitro and In vivo Genome Editing. de Solis CA, Ho A, Holehonnur R, Ploski JE. Front Mol Neurosci. 2016 Aug 18;9:70. doi: 10.3389/fnmol.2016.00070. eCollection 2016. PubMed 27587996.
Backbone
  Vector backbone: AAV
  Vector type: Mammalian Expression, AAV, CRISPR
Growth in bacteria
  Bacterial resistance: Ampicillin, 100 μg/mL
  Growth temperature: 37°C
  Growth strain: NEB Stable
  Copy number: Unknown
Gene/Insert
  Gene/Insert name: H1/TO-L gRNA Expression Cassette Containing Tet2 gRNA
  gRNA/shRNA sequence: Tet2 (mus musculus)
  Tag / fusion protein: CMV promoter driving expression of TetR-P2A-GFP-KASH fusion protein.
Terms and licenses: Academic/Nonprofit Terms; Industry Terms: Not Available to Industry
How to cite: pJEP13-AAV-H1/TO-L-sgRNA(Tet2)-CMV-TetR-P2A-eGFP-KASH-pA was a gift from Jonathan Ploski (Addgene plasmid # 82703 ; http://n2t.net/addgene:82703 ; RRID:Addgene_82703)
