>Addgene plasmid #82703 | pJEP13-AAV-H1/TO-L-sgRNA(Tet2)-CMV-TetR-P2A-eGFP-KASH-pA | addgene partial sequence | sequence record 163809 | CAGenhancer-F 5'-GGGCGTACTTGGCATATGAT-3'
GCCAAGTGGGCAGTTTACCGTAAATACTCCACCCATTGACGTCAATGGAAAGTCCCTATTGGCGTTACTA
TGGGAACATACGTCATTATTGACGTCAATGGGCGGGGGTCGTTGGGCGGTCAGCCAGGCGGGCCATTTAC
CGTAAGTTATGTAACGGACTCTAGAACTAGTCCATGGACCGGTAAAAAAGCACCGACTCGGTGCCACTTT
TTCAAGTTGATAACGGACTAGCCTTATTTTAACTTGCTATTTCTAGCTCTAAAACGGATATCTGTTGGCA
CTTTCGGTGTCTCTATCACTGATAGGGAACTTATAAGTCTCTATCACTGATAGGGATTTCACGTTTATGG
TGATTTCCCAGAACACATAGCGACATGCAAATATTGCAGGGCGCCACTCCCCTGTCCCTCACAGCCATCT
TCCTGCCAGGGCGCACGCGCGCTGGGTGTTCCCGCCTAGTGACACTGGGCCCGCGATTCCTTGGAGCGGG
TTGATGACGTCAGCGTTCGAATTCACGCGTGCGGCCGCAGGAACCCCTAGTGATGGAGTTGGCCACTCCC
TCTCTGCGCGCTCG
