>Addgene plasmid #82703 | pJEP13-AAV-H1/TO-L-sgRNA(Tet2)-CMV-TetR-P2A-eGFP-KASH-pA | addgene partial sequence | sequence record 163810 | TetR-F1 5'-TTGATCACCAAGGTGCAGAG-3'
AATTGATCATATGCGGATTAGAAAAACAACTTAAATGTGAAAGTGGGTCCGCGGCTAGCGGCAGTGGAGA
GGGCAGAGGAAGTCTGCTAACATGCGGTGACGTCGAGGAGAATCCTGGCCCAGTGAGCAAGGGCGAGGAG
CTGTTCACCGGGGTGGTACCCATCCTGGTCGAGCTGGACGGCGACGTAAACGGCCACAAGTTCAGCGTGT
CCGGCGAGGGCGAGGGCGATGCCACCTACGGCAAGCTGACCCTGAAGTTCATCTGCACCACCGGCAAGCT
GCCCGTGCCCTGGCCCACCCTCGTGACCACCCTGACCTACGGCGTGCAGTGCTTCAGCCGCTACCCCGAC
CACATGAAGCAGCACGACTTCTTCAAGTCCGCCATGCCCGAAGGCTACGTCCAGGAGCGCACCATCTTCT
TCAAGGACGACGGCAACTACAAGACCCGCGCCGAGGTGAAGTTCGAGGGCGACACCCTGGTGAACCGCAT
CGAGCTGAAGGGCATCGACTTCAAGGAGGACGGCAACATCCTGGGGCACAAGCTGGAGTACAACTACAAC
AGCCACAACGTCTATATCATGGCCGACAAGCAGAAGAACGGCATCAAGGTGAACTTCAAGATCCGCCACA
ACATCGAGGACGGCAGCGTGCAGCTCGCCGACCACTACCAGCAGAACACCCCCATCGGCGACGGCCCCGT
GCTGCTGCCCGACAACCACTACCTGAGCACCCAGTCCGCCCTGAGCAAAGACCCCAACGAGAAGCGCGAT
CACATGGTCCTGCTGGAGTTCGTGACCGCCGCCGGGATCACTCTCGGCATGGACGAGCTGTACAAGTCCG
GACTCAGATCTCGAGAGGAGGAGGAGGAGACAGACAGCAGGATGCCCCACCTCGACAGCCCCGGCAGCTC
CCAGCCGAGACGCTCCTTCCTCTCAAGGGTGATCAGGGCAGCGCTACCGTTGCAGCTGCTTCTGCTGCTG
CTGCTGCTCCTGGCCTGCCTGCTACCTGCCTCTGAAGATGACTACAGCTGCACCCAGGCCAACAACTTTG
CCCGATCCTTCTACCCCATGCTGCGGTA
